Addgene plasmid #37009: pClneoMyc mouse LNX1
Depositing lab: Yutaka Hata. Publication: Ligand-of-Numb protein X is an endocytic scaffold for junctional adhesion molecule 4. Kansaku A, Hirabayashi S, Mori H, Fujiwara N, Kawata A, Ikeda M, Rokukawa C, Kurihara H, Hata Y. Oncogene. 2006 Aug 24;25(37):5071-84. Epub 2006 Jul 10. 10.1038/sj.onc.1209468 PubMed 16832352.
Backbone
  Vector backbone: pCl-neo
  Backbone manufacturer: Promega
  Backbone size w/o insert (bp): 5472
  Vector type: Mammalian Expression
  Selectable markers: Neomycin (select with G418)
Growth in bacteria
  Bacterial resistance: Ampicillin, 100 μg/mL
  Growth temperature: 37°C
  Growth strain: DH5alpha
  Copy number: High Copy
Gene/Insert
  Gene/Insert name: LNX1 (alt name: LNXp70)
  Species: M. musculus (mouse)
  GenBank ID: NP_034857
  Entrez Gene: Lnx1 (a.k.a. Lnx)
  Promoter: CMV
  Tag / fusion protein: Myc (N terminal on insert)
  Cloning method: Restriction Enzyme; 5′ cloning site EcoRI (not destroyed); 3′ cloning site SalI (not destroyed)
  Sequencing primers: 5′ CMV-F; 3′ T3
Terms and licenses: Academic/Nonprofit Terms; Industry Terms: Not Available to Industry
Depositor comments: Please note that the mouse LNX1 insert in this plasmid is a splice variant that lacks the E3 ligase. For more information, please see the associated publication below.
How to cite: pClneoMyc mouse LNX1 was a gift from Yutaka Hata (Addgene plasmid # 37009 ; http://n2t.net/addgene:37009 ; RRID:Addgene_37009)
