[The description below was written by a language model from this plasmid's Addgene catalogue record.]
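Description:
pClneoMyc mouse LNX1 is a mammalian expression plasmid built on the Promega pCI-neo backbone (about 5.5 kb without insert). It is propagated in E. coli as a high-copy plasmid under ampicillin selection. It also carries a neomycin resistance marker, so transfected mammalian cells can be selected with G418, which allows stable lines to be derived as well as transient expression. No feature table accompanies the record, so backbone elements beyond those listed in the catalogue fields are not documented here.

The payload is the mouse Lnx1 (Ligand-of-Numb protein X 1) coding sequence, cloned between EcoRI and SalI sites that both remain intact. It is expressed from the CMV promoter for strong constitutive transcription in mammalian cells. A Myc epitope tag is fused to the N terminus of the protein, which allows detection and immunoprecipitation with anti-Myc antibodies without needing an LNX1-specific reagent. The depositor notes that the insert is the splice variant also called LNXp70, which lacks the E3 ligase portion of the protein. The expressed product should therefore not be expected to provide LNX1's ubiquitin ligase activity, and is better suited to examining functions of the protein that do not depend on that activity.

The associated publication describes LNX as an endocytic scaffold for junctional adhesion molecule 4. This suggests use of the plasmid for overexpressing tagged LNX1 in cultured cells to study protein interactions, localisation and its role in the trafficking of binding partners.
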