>Addgene plasmid #37009 | pClneoMyc mouse LNX1 | addgene partial sequence | sequence record 47199 | chim-int-F 5'-TCTTACTGACATCCACTTTGCC-3'
AAGATGGAGCAGAAGCTTATCAGCGAGGAGGACCTGCTCGAGGAATTCAAGGCGCTGCTGCTTCTGGTCC
TGCCCTGGCTGAGTCCAGCTAACTACATTGACAATGTGGGCAACCTGCACTTCCTGTACTCGGAACTCTG
CAAAGGGGCCTCCCACTATGGCCTGACCAAGGACAGGAAAAGGCGCTCTCAAGATGGCTGTCCTGATGGT
TGCGCCAGCCTCATGGCAACGACGCTCTCCCCAGAGGTTTCTGCAGCCGCCACCATCTCTTTAATGACAG
ATGAGCCTGGCCTAGACAACCCTGCCTACGTGTCCTCGGTGGAGGATGGTGAGCCAGTAGCCAACTCCTC
AGACTCTGGCCGGAGCAACCGGACTAGGGCACGGCCCTTTGAGCGCTCCACTATGAGAAGCCGGTCTTTC
AAGAAGATCAACCGAGCTCTAAGTGCTCTCCGGAGGACGAAGAGCGGGAGTGTCGTTGCCAACCATGTTG
ACCAGGGCAGGGACAACTCTGAGAACACCACTGTCCCCGAAGTCTTCTCA
